Addgene plasmid #138474: pORTMAGE-Ec1
Purpose: Enables high-efficiency recombineering in E. coli
Depositing lab: George Church. Depositing organization: Harvard Medical School. Publication: Improved bacterial recombineering by parallelized protein discovery. Wannier TM, Nyerges A, Kuchwara HM, Czikkely M, Balogh D, Filsinger GT, Borders NC, Gregg CJ, Lajoie MJ, Rios X, Pal C, Church GM. Proc Natl Acad Sci U S A. 2020 Jun 16;117(24):13689-13698. doi: 10.1073/pnas.2001588117. Epub 2020 May 28. PubMed 32467157.
Backbone
  Vector backbone: pSEVA258
  Backbone size w/o insert (bp): 4000
  Total vector size (bp): 9905
  Vector type: Bacterial Expression
Growth in bacteria
  Bacterial resistance: Kanamycin, 50 μg/mL
  Growth temperature: 37°C
  Growth strain: MG1655
  Copy number: Unknown
Gene/Insert 1
  Gene/Insert name: CspRecT (alt name: PF020)
  Species: Collinsella stercoris
  Insert size (bp): 810
  GenBank ID: WP_006720782
Gene/Insert 2
  Gene/Insert name: mutL E32K (alt name: Dominant-Negative MutL)
  Species: E. coli
  Insert size (bp): 1848
  Mutation: E32K
  GenBank ID: NP_418591
Terms and licenses: Academic/Nonprofit Terms; Industry Terms: Not Available to Industry
Depositor comments: bioRxiv 10.1101/2020.01.14.906594
How to cite: pORTMAGE-Ec1 was a gift from George Church (Addgene plasmid # 138474 ; http://n2t.net/addgene:138474 ; RRID:Addgene_138474)
