[The description below was written by a language model from this plasmid's Addgene catalogue record and pLannotate feature annotations shown in this document.]
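Description:
pORTMAGE-Ec1 is a 9.9 kb bacterial expression plasmid built on the pSEVA258 backbone and designed to enable high-efficiency oligonucleotide recombineering in E. coli. It replicates through the broad-host-range RSF1010 system, carrying oriV together with the repA, repB and repC genes that this origin requires. An incP oriT is also present, which would allow conjugative mobilisation when transfer functions are supplied in trans. Selection is by kanamycin resistance through the aphA1 (nptI) gene. The copy number is not recorded. Short fragments annotated as CmR, lacZα and a pUC-type multiple cloning site appear to be remnants of construction rather than functional elements.

The payload is placed under the XylS/Pm expression system from the Pseudomonas putida TOL plasmid. XylS is encoded on the plasmid and activates the Pm promoter in the presence of benzoate or m-toluate, so expression of the recombineering functions is chemically inducible. Two genes are listed as inserts. CspRecT is a single-stranded DNA-annealing protein from Collinsella stercoris that promotes incorporation of synthetic oligonucleotides into the genome. MutL E32K is a dominant-negative variant of the E. coli mismatch repair protein. The feature table annotates mutL downstream of Pm, followed by the lambda t0 terminator. CspRecT itself is not annotated, although the unannotated gap between Pm and mutL is large enough to hold the 810 bp insert, consistent with a single operon. Co-expressing the two proteins transiently suppresses methyl-directed mismatch repair while oligo annealing takes place. This allows introduced mismatches to escape correction without permanently inactivating repair in the host, which suits MAGE-style multiplex genome editing.
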