Features (pLannotate 1.2.2; 17 found; start..end, strand, type, name):
     55..163     +  oriT           oriT: incP origin of transfer
    174..1025    -  CDS            RSF1010 RepC (fragment): replication protein C of the broad-host-range plasmid RSF1010 (Scholz et al., 1989); repC
   1012..1851    -  CDS            RSF1010 RepA: replication protein A of the broad-host-range plasmid RSF1010 (Scholz et al., 1989); repA
   1843..1917    -  ncRNA          Plasmid R1162: Accession: RF00043 - R1162-like plasmid antisense RNA
   2362..3333    -  CDS            RSF1010 RepB: replication protein B of the broad-host-range plasmid RSF1010 (Scholz et al., 1989); repB
   3357..3385    -  promoter       lac UV5 promoter (fragment): E. coli lac promoter with an "up" mutation
   3440..3834    +  rep_origin     RSF1010 oriV: replication origin of the broad-host-range plasmid RSF1010; requires the RSF1010 RepA/B/C proteins for replication (Scholz et al., 1989)
   3872..3958    -  terminator     rrnB T1 terminator: Escherichia coli rrnB; transcription terminator T1 from the E. coli rrnB gene
   3983..4948    -  CDS            XylS: XylS regulator encoded by the Pseudomonas putida TOL plasmid pWWO; xylS; stimulates transcription from the Pm promoter in the presence of aromatic compounds such as m-toluate or benzoate
   5209..5614    +  CDS            CmR (fragment): chloramphenicol acetyltransferase; cat; confers resistance to chloramphenicol
   5576..5836    -  CDS            YPRA_ECOLX (fragment): Protein predicted: Swiss-Prot protein existence level 4. From Escherichia coli.
   5848..5928    +  promoter       Pm promoter: The bacterial Pm promoter is activated by XylS in the presence of benzoate or m-toluate (Marqués et al., 1999).
   6832..8676    +  CDS            mutL: MUTL_ECOLI - Experimental evidence at protein level: Swiss-Prot protein existence level 1. This protein is involved in the repair of mismatches in DNA. It is required for dam-dependent methyl-directed DNA mismatch repair. May act as a 'molecular matchmaker', a protein that promotes the formation of a stable complex between two or more DNA-binding proteins in an ATP-dependent manner without itself being part of the final effector complex. The ATPase activity of MutL is stimulated by DNA. From Escherichia coli (strain K12).
   8680..8709    +  misc_feature   MCS (fragment): pUC18/19 multiple cloning site
   8717..8741    +  CDS            lacZα (fragment): LacZα fragment of β-galactosidase; lacZ fragment
   8752..8846    +  terminator     lambda t0 terminator: transcription terminator from phage lambda
   8978..9790    +  CDS            aphA1: KKA1_ECOLX - Also known as nptI. Protein inferred from homology: Swiss-Prot protein existence level 3. Resistance to kanamycin and structurally-related aminoglycosides, including amikacin. From Escherichia coli.
>Addgene plasmid #138474 | pORTMAGE-Ec1 | addgene full sequence | sequence record 273014 | Addgene NGS Result
ATTTTGCCAAAGGGTTCGTGTAGACTTTCCTTGGTGTATCCAACGGCGTCAGCCGGGCAGGATAGGTGAA
GTAGGCCCACCCGCGAGCGGGTGTTCCTTCTTCACTGTCCCTTATTCGCACCTGGCGGTGCTCAACGGGA
ATCCTGCTCTGCGAGGCTGGCCGTAGGCCGGCCTCAGCCTGCCGCCTTGGGCCGGGTGATGTCGTACTTG
CCCGCCGCGAACTCGGTTACCGTCCAGCCCAGCGCGACCAGCTCCGGCAACGCCTCGCGCACCCGCTGGC
GGCGCTTGCGCATGGTCGAACCACTGGCCTCTGACGGCCAGACATAGCCGCACAAGGTATCTATGGAAGC
CTTGCCGGTTTTGCCGGGGTCGATCCAGCCACACAGCCGCTGGTGCAGCAGGCGGGCGGTTTCGCTGTCC
AGCGCCCGCACCTCGTCCATGCTGATGCGCACATGCTGGCCGCCACCCATGACGGCCTGCGCGATCAAGG
GGTTCAGGGCCACGTACAGGCGCCCGTCCGCCTCGTCGCTGGCGTACTCCGACAGCAGCCGAAACCCCTG
CCGCTTGCGGCCATTCTGGGCGATGATGGATACCTTCCAAAGGCGCTCGATGCAGTCCTGTATGTGCTTG
AGCGCCCCACCACTATCGACCTCTGCCCCGATTTCCTTTGCCAGCGCCCGATAGCTACCTTTGACCACCA
TGGCATCAGCGGTGACGGCCTCCCACTTGGGTTCCAGGAACAGCCGGAGCTGCCGTCCGCCTTCGGTCTT
GGGTTCCGGGCCAAGCACTAGGCCATTAGGCCCAGCCATGGCCACCAGCCCTTGCAGGATGCGCAGATCA
TCAGCGCCCAGCGGCTCCGGGCCGCTGAACTCGATCCGCTTGCCGTCGCCGTAGTCATACGTCACGTCCA
GCTTGCTGCGCTTGCGCTCGCCCCGCTTGAGGGCACGGAACAGGCCGGGGGCCAGACAGTGCGCCGGGTC
GTGCCGGACGTGGCTGAGGCTGTGCTTGTTCTTAGGCTTCACCACGGGGCACCCCCTTGCTCTTGCGCTG
CCTCTCCAGCACGGCGGGCTTGAGCACCCCGCCGTCATGCCGCCTGAACCACCGATCAGCGAACGGTGCG
CCATAGTTGGCCTTGCTCACACCGAAGCGGACGAAGAACCGGCGCTGGTCGTCGTCCACACCCCATTCCT
CGGCCTCGGCGCTGGTCATGCTCGACAGGTAGGACTGCCAGCGGATGTTATCGACCAGTACCGAGCTGCC
CCGGCTGGCCTGCTGCTGGTCGCCTGCGCCCATCATGGCCGCGCCCTTGCTGGCATGGTGCAGGAACACG
ATAGAGCACCCGGTATCGGCGGCGATGGCCTCCATGCGACCGATGACCTGGGCCATGGGGCCGCTGGCGT
TTTCTTCCTCGATGTGGAACCGGCGCAGCGTGTCCAGCACCATCAGGCGGCGGCCCTCGGCGGCGCGCTT
GAGGCCGTCGAACCACTCCGGGGCCATGATGTTGGGCAGGCTGCCGATCAGCGGCTGGATCAGCAGGCCG
TCAGCCACGGCTTGCCGTTCCTCGGCGCTGAGGTGCGCCCCAAGGGCGTGCAGGCGGTGATGAATGGCGG
TGGGCGGGTCTTCGGCGGGCAGGTAGATCACCGGGCCGGTGGGCAGTTCGCCCACCTCCAGCAGATCCGG
CCCGCCTGCAATCTGTGCGGCCAGTTGCAGGGCCAGCATGGATTTACCGGCACCACCGGGCGACACCAGC
GCCCCGACCGTACCGGCCACCATGTTGGGCAAAACGTAGTCCAGCGGTGGCGGCGCTGCTGCGAACGCCT
CCAGAATATTGATAGGCTTATGGGTAGCCATTGATTGCCTCCTTTGCAGGCAGTTGGTGGTTAGGCGCTG
GCGGGGTCACTACCCCCGCCCTGCGCCGCTCTGAGTTCTTCCAGGCACTCGCGCAGCGCCTCGTATTCGT
CGTCGGTCAGCCAGAACTTGCGCTGACGCATCCCTTTGGCCTTCATGCGCTCGGCATATCGCGCTTGGCG
TACAGCGTCAGGGCTGGCCAGCAGGTCGCCGGTCTGCTTGTCCTTTTGGTCTTTCATATCAGTCACCGAG
AAACTTGCCGGGGCCGAAAGGCTTGTCTTCGCGGAACAAGGACAAGGTGCAGCCGTCAAGGTTAAGGCTG
GCCATATCAGCGACTGAAAAGCGGCCAGCCTCGGCCTTGTTTGACGTATAACCAAAGCCACCGGGCAACC
AATAGCCCTTGTCACTTTTGATCAGGTAGACCGACCCTGAAGCGCTTTTTTCGTATTCCATAAAACCCCC
TTCTGTGCGTGAGTACTCATAGTATAACAGGCGTGAGTACCAACGCAAGCACTACATGCTGAAATCTGGC
CCGCCCCTGTCCATGCCTCGCTGGCGGGGTGCCGGTGCCCGTGCCAGCTCGGCCCGCGCAAGCTGGACGC
TGGGCAGACCCATGACCTTGCTGACGGTGCGCTCGATGTAATCCGCTTCGTGGCCGGGCTTGCGCTCTGC
CAGCGCTGGGCTGGCCTCGGCCATGGCCTTGCCGATTTCCTCGGCACTGCGGCCCCGGCTGGCCAGCTTC
TGCGCGGCGATAAAGTCGCACTTGCTGAGGTCATCACCGAAGCGCTTGACCAGCCCGGCCATCTCGCTGC
GGTACTCGTCCAGCGCCGTGCGCCGGTGGCGGCTAAGCTGCCGCTCGGGCAGTTCGAGGCTGGCCAGCCT
GCGGGCCTTCTCCTGCTGCCGCTGGGCCTGCTCGATCTGCTGGCCAGCCTGCTGCACCAGCGCCGGGCCA
GCGGTGGCGGTCTTGCCCTTGGATTCACGCAGCAGCACCCACGGCTGATAACCGGCGCGGGTGGTGTGCT
TGTCCTTGCGGTTGGTGAAGCCCGCCAAGCGGCCATAGTGGCGGCTGTCGGCGCTGGCCGGGTCGGCGTC
GTACTCGCTGGCCAGCGTCCGGGCAATCTGCCCCCGAAGTTCACCGCCTGCGGCGTCGGCCACCTTGACC
CATGCCTGATAGTTCTTCGGGCTGGTTTCCACTACCAGGGCAGGCTCCCGGCCCTCGGCTTTCATGTCAT
CCAGGTCAAACTCGCTGAGGTCGTCCACCAGCACCAGACCATGCCGCTCCTGCTCGGCGGGCCTGATATA
CACGTCATTGCCCTGGGCATTCATCCGCTTGAGCCATGGCGTGTTCTGGAGCACTTCGGCGGCTGACCAT
TCCCGGTTCATCATCTGGCCGGTGGTGGCGTCCCTGACGCCGATATCGAAGCGCTCACAGCCCATGGCCT
TGAGCTGTCGGCCTATGGCCTGCAAAGTCCTGTCGTTCTTCATCGGGCCACCAAGCGATTCCCACACATT
ATACGAGCCGGAAGCATAAAGTGTAGCTAGATCCGAAGGATGAGCCGGGCTGAATGATCGACCGAGACAG
GCCCTGCGGGGCTGCACACGCGCCCCCACCCTTCGGGTAGGGGGAAAGGCCGCTAAAGCGGCTAAAAGCG
CTCCAGCGTATTTCTGCGGGGTTTGGTGTGGGGTTTAGCGGGCTTTGCCCGCCTTTCCCCCTGCCGCGCA
GCGGTGGGGCGGTGTGTAGCCTAGCGCAGCGAATAGACCAGCTATCCGGCCTCTGGCCGGGCATATTGGG
CAAGGGCAGCAGCGCCCCACAAGGGCGCTGATAACCGCGCCTAGTGGATTATTCTTAGATAATCATGGAT
GGATTTTTCCAACACCCCGCCAGCCCCCGCCCCTGCTGGGTTTGCAGGTTTGGGGGCGTGACAGTTATTG
CAGGGGTTCGTGACAGTTATTGCAGGGGGGCGTGACAGTTATTGCAGGGGTTCGTGACAGTTAGGGCGCG
CCCAGCTGTCTAGGGCGGCGGATTTGTCCTACTCAGGAGAGCGTTCACCGACAAACAACAGATAAAACGA
AAGGCCCAGTCTTTCGACTGAGCCTTTCGTTTTATTTGATGCCTTTAATTAAACGTTCGTAATCAAGCCA
CTTCCTTTTTGCATTGACGCAGGGTGTCGGAAGGCAACTCGCCGAACGCGCTCCTATAGTTTTCAGCGAA
GCGTCCCAAATGTAAGAAGCCGTAGTCTAGGGCTATCTCAGTTATACTACGCACATTGGCACTGGGATCG
TTCAAGCAGGCGCGGATGCTTTCGAGCTTGCGGTTGCGGATGTAGTTCTTCGGCGTGGTGCCGGCGTGCT
TCTCGAACAAATTGTAGAGCGAGCGTGGACTCATCATCGCCAGCTCCGCTAACCGCTCAAGGCTGATATT
CCGTTTGAGATTCTCCTCAATGAATTGAACGACTCGCTCGAAAGACGGGTTACCTTTGCTGAAAATTTCA
CGGCTGACATTGCTGCCCAGCATTTCGAGCAGCTTGGAAGCGATGATCCCCGCATAGTGCTCTTGGACCC
GAGGCATCGACTTTGTATGTTCCGCTTCGTCACAAACTAACCCGAGTAGATTGATAAAGCCATCGAGTTG
CTGGAGATTGTGTCGCGCGGCGAAACGGATACCCTCCCTCGGCTTGTGCCAATTGTTGTCACTGCACGCC
CGATCAAGGACCACTGAGGGCAATTTAACGATAAATTTCTCGCAATCTTCTGAATAGGTCAGGTCGGCTT
GGTCATCCGGATTGAGCAGCAATAGTTCGCCCGGCGCAAAATAGTGCTCCTGGCCATGGCCACGCCACAG
GCAATGGCCTTTGAGTATTATTTGCAGATGATAACAGGTCTCTAATCCAGGCGAGATTACCCTCACGCTA
CCGCCGTAGCTGATTCGACACAGATCGAGGCATCCGAAGATTCTGTGGTGCAGCCTGCCTGCCGGGCGCC
CGCCCTTGGGCAGGCGAATAGAGTGCGTACCGACATACTGGTTAACATAATCGGAGACTGCATAGGGCTC
GGCGTGGACGAAGATCTGACTTTTCTCGTTCAATAAGCAAAAATCCATAGTTCACGGTTCTCTTATTTTA
ATGTGGGCTGCTTGGTGTGATGTAGAAAGGCGCCAAGTCGATGAAAATGCATCTCGACGTGATGCGTATA
CGGGTTACCCCCATTGCCACGTTGCGCCATCCTTTTTGCAATCAGTGACCACTTTTCCAAGCAAAAATAA
CGCCAAGCAGAACGAAGACGTTCTTTTTAAGAAGCGAGAACACCAGAAGTTCGTGCTGTCGGGGCATGGG
GCGACGAATTGGCGGATAAAGGGGATCTGCTGGATATTACGGCCTTTTTAAAGACCGTAAAGAAAAATAA
GCACAAGTTTTATCCGGCCTTTATTCACATTCTTGCCCGCCTGATGAATGCTCATCCGTAATTACGTATG
GCAATGAAAGACGGTGAGCTGGTGATATGGGATAGTGTTCACCCTTGTTACACCGTTTTCCATGAGCAAA
CTGAAACGTTTTCATCGCTCTGGAGTGAATACCACGACGATTTCCGGCAGTTTCTACACATATATTCGCA
AGATGTGGCGTGTTACGGTGAAAACCTGGCCTATTTCCCTAAAGGGTTTATTGAGAATATGTTTTTCGTC
TCAGCCAATCCCTGGGTGAGTTTCACCAGTTTTGATTTAAACGTGGCCAATATGGACAACTTCTTCGCCC
CCGTTTTCACCATGCATGGGAATTAGCTTGATCTGACCAACGACCGGTAGCGGAGCTATCCAACGGCGGT
ATACCAGGAAAACACACAGCAGGTACATCAGAACAGTACCATGACTGAAGAACAAATAGTTTTTTCCTGA
TCCATAAAGCAGAACGGCCTGCTCCATGACAAATCTGGCTCCCCAACTAATGCCCCATGCAGCCAGCATA
ACCAGCATAAAGTGCAGTGTCCGGTTTGATAGGGATAAGTCCAGCCTTGCAAGAAGCGGATACAGGAGTG
CAAAAAATGGCTATCTCTAGTAAGGCCTACCCCTTAGGCTTTATGCAACAGAAACAATAATAATGGAGTC
ATGACCATGCCTAGGCCGCGGGCCGCGCGAATTCAGAAGGAGAATATACCATGAACCAAATCGTGAAGTT
CACTGACGACTCTGGCCTGGCGGTTCAAGTTACTCCAGACGATGTTCGCCGTTATATCTGTGAGAACGCT
ACTGAAAAAGAGGTGGGCCTCTTTCTGCAACTCTGTCAGACTCAACGTCTGAATCCGTTTGTGAAAGACG
CTTACCTGGTGAAATACGGCGGTGCTCCAGCTTCTATGATTACTTCCTATCAAGTTTTTAACCGTCGCGC
GTGTCGTGATGCTAACTATGATGGTATCAAATCTGGTGTGGTTGTTCTGCGTGACGGTGATGTTGTGCAT
AAACGTGGTGCTGCGTGCTACAAAAAGGCGGGTGAGGAGCTCATCGGTGGTTGGGCGGAAGTTCGCTTTA
AGGATGGCCGCGAGACTGCGTATGCTGAGGTGGCGCTCGACGACTATTCCACCGGCAAATCTAATTGGGC
GAAAATGCCGGGTGTTATGATCGAAAAATGCGCGAAGGCTGCTGCTTGGCGCCTCGCGTTCCCGGACACT
TTTCAGGGCATGTACGCTGCGGAGGAAATGGATCAAGCGCAACAGCCAGAACAGGTGCGCGCTCAGGCGG
AGCAACCAGTGGATCTCCAGCCAATCCGCGAACTCTTCAAGCCATATTGCGAACACTTCGGCATCACTCC
GGCTGAGGGTATGACTGCTGTTTGTGGTGCGGTGGGCGCTGAAGGCATGCACTCTATGACCGAGCAGCAA
GCTCGCCGTGCTCGCGCTTGGATGGAGGAAGAAATGGCTGCGCCAGCTGTGGAAGCGGAGTATGAGGTTG
TTGACGAGGGCGAGGTGTTTTAAGGATCCAGGAGAATACACATGCCAATTCAGGTCTTACCGCCACAACT
GGCGAACCAGATTGCCGCAGGTGAGGTGGTCGAGCGACCTGCGTCGGTAGTCAAAGAACTAGTGAAAAAC
AGCCTCGATGCAGGTGCGACGCGTATCGATATTGATATCGAACGCGGTGGGGCGAAACTTATCCGCATTC
GTGATAACGGCTGCGGTATCAAAAAAGATGAGCTGGCGCTGGCGCTGGCTCGTCATGCCACCAGTAAAAT
CGCCTCTCTGGACGATCTCGAAGCCATTATCAGCCTGGGCTTTCGCGGTGAGGCGCTGGCGAGTATCAGT
TCGGTTTCCCGCCTGACGCTCACTTCACGCACCGCAGAACAGCAGGAAGCCTGGCAGGCCTATGCCGAAG
GGCGCGATATGAACGTGACGGTAAAACCGGCGGCGCATCCTGTGGGGACGACGCTGGAGGTGCTGGATCT
GTTCTACAACACCCCGGCGCGGCGCAAATTCCTGCGCACCGAGAAAACCGAATTTAACCACATTGATGAG
ATCATCCGCCGCATTGCGCTGGCGCGTTTCGACGTCACGATCAACCTGTCGCATAACGGTAAAATTGTGC
GTCAGTACCGCGCAGTGCCGGAAGGCGGGCAAAAAGAACGGCGCTTAGGCGCGATTTGCGGCACCGCTTT
TCTTGAACAAGCGCTGGCGATTGAATGGCAACACGGCGATCTCACGCTACGCGGCTGGGTGGCCGATCCA
AATCACACCACGCCCGCACTGGCAGAAATTCAGTATTGCTACGTGAACGGTCGCATGATGCGCGATCGCC
TGATCAATCACGCGATCCGCCAGGCCTGCGAAGACAAACTGGGGGCCGATCAGCAACCGGCATTTGTGTT
GTATCTGGAGATCGACCCACATCAGGTGGACGTCAACGTGCACCCCGCCAAACACGAAGTGCGTTTCCAT
CAGTCGCGTCTGGTGCATGATTTTATCTATCAGGGCGTGCTGAGCGTGCTACAACAGCAACTGGAAACGC
CGCTACCGCTGGACGATGAACCCCAACCTGCACCGCGTTCCATTCCGGAAAACCGCGTGGCGGCGGGGCG
CAATCACTTTGCAGAACCGGCAGCTCGTGAGCCGGTAGCTCCGCGCTACACTCCTGCGCCAGCATCAGGC
AGTCGTCCGGCTGCCCCCTGGCCGAATGCGCAGCCAGGCTACCAGAAACAGCAAGGTGAAGTGTATCGCC
AGCTTTTGCAAACGCCCGCGCCGATGCAAAAATTAAAAGCGCCGGAACCGCAGGAACCTGCACTTGCGGC
GAACAGTCAGAGTTTTGGTCGGGTACTGACTATCGTCCATTCCGACTGTGCGTTGCTGGAGCGCGACGGC
AACATTTCACTTTTATCCTTGCCAGTGGCAGAACGTTGGCTGCGTCAGGCACAATTGACGCCGGGTGAAG
CGCCCGTTTGCGCCCAGCCGCTGCTGATTCCGTTGCGGCTAAAAGTTTCTGCCGAAGAAAAATCGGCATT
AGAAAAAGCGCAGTCTGCCCTGGCGGAATTGGGTATTGATTTCCAGTCAGATGCACAGCATGTGACCATC
AGGGCAGTGCCTTTACCCTTACGCCAACAAAATTTACAAATCTTGATTCCTGAACTGATAGGCTACCTGG
CGAAGCAGTCCGTATTCGAACCTGGCAATATTGCGCAGTGGATTGCACGAAATCTGATGAGCGAACATGC
GCAGTGGTCAATGGCACAGGCCATAACCCTGCTGGCGGACGTGGAACGGTTATGTCCGCAACTTGTGAAA
ACGCCGCCGGGTGGTCTGTTACAATCTGTTGATTTACATCCGGCGATAAAAGCCCTGAAAGATGAGTGAT
CTAGAGTCGACCTGCAGGCATGCAAGCTTGCGGCCGCGTCGTGACTGGGAAAACCCTGGCGACTAGTCTT
GGACTCCTGTTGATAGATCCAGTAATGACCTCAGAACTCCATCTGGATTTGTTCAGAACGCTCGGTTGCC
GCCGGGCGTTTTTTATTGGTGAGAATCCAGGGGTCCCCAATAATTACGATTTAAATTTGTGTCTCAAAAT
CTCTGATGTTACATTGCACAAGATAAAAATATATCATCATGAACAATAAAACTGTCTGCTTACATAAACA
GTAATACAAGGGGTGTTATGAGCCATATTCAGCGTGAAACGAGCTGTAGCCGTCCGCGTCTGAACAGCAA
CATGGATGCGGATCTGTATGGCTATAAATGGGCGCGTGATAACGTGGGTCAGAGCGGCGCGACCATTTAT
CGTCTGTATGGCAAACCGGATGCGCCGGAACTGTTTCTGAAACATGGCAAAGGCAGCGTGGCGAACGATG
TGACCGATGAAATGGTGCGTCTGAACTGGCTGACCGAATTTATGCCGCTGCCGACCATTAAACATTTTAT
TCGCACCCCGGATGATGCGTGGCTGCTGACCACCGCGATTCCGGGCAAAACCGCGTTTCAGGTGCTGGAA
GAATATCCGGATAGCGGCGAAAACATTGTGGATGCGCTGGCCGTGTTTCTGCGTCGTCTGCATAGCATTC
CGGTGTGCAACTGCCCGTTTAACAGCGATCGTGTGTTTCGTCTGGCCCAGGCGCAGAGCCGTATGAACAA
CGGCCTGGTGGATGCGAGCGATTTTGATGATGAACGTAACGGCTGGCCGGTGGAACAGGTGTGGAAAGAA
ATGCATAAACTGCTGCCGTTTAGCCCGGATAGCGTGGTGACCCACGGCGATTTTAGCCTGGATAACCTGA
TTTTCGATGAAGGCAAACTGATTGGCTGCATTGATGTGGGCCGTGTGGGCATTGCGGATCGTTATCAGGA
TCTGGCCATTCTGTGGAACTGCCTGGGCGAATTTAGCCCGAGCCTGCAAAAACGTCTGTTTCAGAAATAT
GGCATTGATAATCCGGATATGAACAAACTGCAATTTCATCTGATGCTGGATGAATTTTTCTAATAATTAA
TTGGACCGCGGTCCGCGCGTTGTCCTTTTCCGCTGCATAACCCTGCTTCGGGGTCATTATAGCGATTTTT
TCGGTATATCCATCCTTTTTCGCACGATATACAGG
